>Addgene plasmid #128255 | pKF-D2irTNP2AG-T2APuroR-5kwh | depositor full sequence | sequence record 245681 | pKF-D2irTNP2AG-T2APuroR-5kwh sequence 8198 bps
GACGGATCGGGAGATCTCCCGATCCCCTATGGTGCACTCTCAGTACAATCTGCTCTGATGCCGCATAGTT
AAGCCAGTATCTGCTCCCTGCTTGTGTGTTGGAGGTCGCTGAGTAGTGCGCGAGCAAAATTTAAGCTACA
ACAAGGCAAGGCTTGACCGACAATTGCATGAAGAATCTGCTTAGGGTTAGGCGTTTTGCGCTGCTTCGCG
ATGTACGGGCCAGATATACGCGTTGACATTGATTATTGACTAGTTATTAATAGTAATCAATTACGGGGTC
ATTAGTTCATAGCCCATATATGGAGTTCCGCGTTACATAACTTACGGTAAATGGCCCGCCTGGCTGACCG
CCCAACGACCCCCGCCCATTGACGTCAATAATGACGTATGTTCCCATAGTAACGCCAATAGGGACTTTCC
ATTGACGTCAATGGGTGGAGTATTTACGGTAAACTGCCCACTTGGCAGTACATCAAGTGTATCATATGCC
AAGTACGCCCCCTATTGACGTCAATGACGGTAAATGGCCCGCCTGGCATTATGCCCAGTACATGACCTTA
TGGGACTTTCCTACTTGGCAGTACATCTACGTATTAGTCATCGCTATTACCATGGTGATGCGGTTTTGGC
AGTACATCAATGGGCGTGGATAGCGGTTTGACTCACGGGGATTTCCAAGTCTCCACCCCATTGACGTCAA
TGGGAGTTTGTTTTGGCACCAAAATCAACGGGACTTTCCAAAATGTCGTAACAACTCCGCCCCATTGACG
CAAATGGGCGGTAGGCGTGTACGGTGGGAGGTCTATATAAGCATCCCTATCAGTGATAGAGATCAGATCT
CCCTATCAGTGATAGAGAGCTGTTTTGACCTCCATAGAAGACACCGGGACCGATCCAGCCTCCGGACTCT
AGCGTTTAAACTTAAGCTTGGTACCCGGGGATCCTCTAGGGCCTCTGAGCTATTCCAGAAGTAGTGAAGA
GGCTTTTTTGGAGGCCTAGGCTTTTGCAAAAAGCTCCGGATCGATCCTGAGAACTTCAGGGTGAGTTTGG
GGACCCTTGATTGTTCTTTCTTTTTCGCTATTGTAAAATTCATGTTATATGGAGGGGGCAAAGTTTTCAG
GGTGTTGTTTAGAATGGGAAGATGTCCCTTGTATCACCATGGACCCTCATGATAATTTTGTTTCTTTCAC
TTTCTACTCTGTTGACAACCATTGTCTCCTCTTATTTTCTTTTCATTTTCTGTAACTTTTTCGTTAAACT
TTAGCTTGCATTTGTAACGAATTTTTAAATTCACTTTTGTTTATTTGTCAGATTGTAAGTACTTTCTCTA
ATCACTTTTTTTTCAAGGCAATCAGGGTATATTATATTGTACTTCAGCACAGTTTTAGAGAACAATTGTT
ATAATTAAATGATAAGGTAGAATATTTCTGCATATAAATTCTGGCTGGCGTGGAAATATTCTTATTGGTA
GAAACAACTACATCCTGGTCATCATCCTGCCTTTCTCTTTATGGTTACAATGATATACACTGTTTGAGAT
GAGGATAAAATACTCTGAGTCCAAACCGGGCCCCTCTGCTAACCATGTTCATGCCTTCTTCTTTTTCCTA
CAGGTCCTGCAGGCGCCACCATGGGTTCTAGACTGGACAAGAGCAAAGTCATAAACTCTGCTCTGGAATT
ACTCAATGAAGTCGGTATCGAAGGCCTGACGACAAGGAAACTCGCTCAAAAGCTGGGAGTTGAGCAGCCT
ACCCTGTACTGGCACGTGAAGAACAAGCGGGCCCTGCTCGATGCCCTGGCAATCGAGATGCTGGACAGGC
ATCATACCCACTTCTGCCCCCTGGAAGGCGAGTCATGGCAAGACTTTCTGCGGAACAACGCCAAGTCATT
CCGCTGTGCTCTCCTCTCACATCGCGACGGGGCTAAAGTGCATCTCGGCACCCGCCCAACAGAGAAACAG
TACGAAACCCTGGAAAATCAGCTCGCGTTCCTGTGTCAGCAAGGCTTCTCCCTGGAGAACGCACTGTACG
CTCTGTCCGCCGTGGGCCACTTTACACTGGGCTGCGTATTGGAGGATCAGGAGCATCAAGTAGCAAAAGA
GGAAAGAGAGACACCTACCACCGATTCTATGCCCCCACTTCTGAGACAAGCAATTGAGCTGTTCGACCAT
CAGGGAGCCGAACCTGCCTTCCTTTTCGGCCTGGAACTAATCATATGTGGCCTGGAGAAACAGCTAAAGT
GCGAAAGCGGCGGGCCAAAAAAGAAGAGAAAGGGAAGCGGAGCTACTAACTTCAGCCTGCTGAAGCAGGC
TGGAGACGTGGAGGAGAACCCTGGACCTATGGTGAGCAAGGGCGAGGAGCTGTTCACCGGGGTGGTGCCC
ATCCTGGTCGAGCTGGACGGCGACGTAAACGGCCACAAGTTCAGCGTGTCCGGCGAGGGCGAGGGCGATG
CCACCTACGGCAAGCTGACCCTGAAGTTCATCTGCACCACCGGCAAGCTGCCCGTGCCCTGGCCCACCCT
CGTGACCACCCTGACCTACGGCGTGCAGTGCTTCAGCCGCTACCCCGACCACATGAAGCAGCACGACTTC
TTCAAGTCCGCCATGCCCGAAGGCTACGTCCAGGAGCGCACCATCTTCTTCAAGGACGACGGCAACTACA
AGACCCGCGCCGAGGTGAAGTTCGAGGGCGACACCCTGGTGAACCGCATCGAGCTGAAGGGCATCGACTT
CAAGGAGGACGGCAACATCCTGGGGCACAAGCTGGAGTACAACTACAACAGCCACAACGTCTATATCATG
GCCGACAAGCAGAAGAACGGCATCAAGGTGAACTTCAAGATCCGCCACAACATCGAGGACGGCAGCGTGC
AGCTCGCCGACCACTACCAGCAGAACACCCCCATCGGCGACGGCCCCGTGCTGCTGCCCGACAACCACTA
CCTGAGCACCCAGTCCGCCCTGAGCAAAGACCCCAACGAGAAGCGCGATCACATGGTCCTGCTGGAGTTC
GTGACCGCCGCCGGGATCACTCTCGGCATGGACGAGCTGTACAAGGAGGGCAGAGGAAGTCTTCTAACAT
GCGGTGACGTGGAGGAGAATCCCGGCCCTATGACCGAGTACAAGCCCACGGTGCGCCTCGCCACCCGCGA
CGACGTCCCCAGGGCCGTACGCACCCTCGCCGCCGCGTTCGCCGACTACCCCGCCACGCGCCACACCGTC
GATCCGGACCGCCACATCGAGCGGGTCACCGAGCTGCAAGAACTCTTCCTCACGCGCGTCGGGCTCGACA
TCGGCAAGGTGTGGGTCGCGGACGACGGCGCCGCGGTGGCGGTCTGGACCACGCCGGAGAGCGTCGAAGC
GGGGGCGGTGTTCGCCGAGATCGGCCCGCGCATGGCCGAGTTGAGCGGTTCCCGGCTGGCCGCGCAGCAA
CAGATGGAAGGCCTCCTGGCGCCGCACCGGCCCAAGGAGCCCGCGTGGTTCCTGGCCACCGTCGGCGTCT
CGCCCGACCACCAGGGCAAGGGTCTGGGCAGCGCCGTCGTGCTCCCCGGAGTGGAGGCGGCCGAGCGCGC
CGGGGTGCCCGCCTTCCTGGAGACCTCCGCGCCCCGCAACCTCCCCTTCTACGAGCGGCTCGGCTTCACC
GTCACCGCCGACGTCGAGGTGCCCGAAGGACCGCGCACCTGGTGCATGACCCGCAAGCCCGGTGCCTGAA
CCGGTGCGGCCGCAATCAACCTCTGGATTACAAAATTTGTGAAAGATTGACTGGTATTCTTAACTATGTT
GCTCCTTTTACGCTATGTGGATACGCTGCTTTAATGCCTTTGTATCATGCTATTGCTTCCCGTATGGCTT
TCATTTTCTCCTCCTTGTATAAATCCTGGTTGCTGTCTCTTTATGAGGAGTTGTGGCCCGTTGTCAGGCA
ACGTGGCGTGGTGTGCACTGTGTTTGCTGACGCAACCCCCACTGGTTGGGGCATTGCCACCACCTGTCAG
CTCCTTTCCGGGACTTTCGCTTTCCCCCTCCCTATTGCCACGGCGGAACTCATCGCCGCCTGCCTTGCCC
GCTGCTGGACAGGGGCTCGGCTGTTGGGCACTGACAATTCCGTGGTGTTGTCCTCGAGTCTAGAGGGCCC
GTTTAAACCCGCTGATCAGCCTCGACTGTGCCTTCTAGTTGCCAGCCATCTGTTGTTTGCCCCTCCCCCG
TGCCTTCCTTGACCCTGGAAGGTGCCACTCCCACTGTCCTTTCCTAATAAAATGAGGAAATTGCATCGCA
TTGTCTGAGTAGGTGTCATTCTATTCTGGGGGGTGGGGTGGGGCAGGACAGCAAGGGGGAGGATTGGGAA
GACAATAGCAGGCATGCTGGGGATGCGGTGGGCTCTATGGCTTCTGAGGCGGAAAGAACCAGCTGGGGCT
CTAGGGGGTATCCCC
[124 nt withheld, positions 4426-4549]
C
[91 nt withheld, positions 4551-4641]
AGGGTGATGGTTCACGTACCTAGAAGTTCCTATTCCGAAGTTCCTATTCTCTAGAAAGTATAGGAACTTC
CTTGGCCAAAAAGCCTGAACTCACCGCGACGTCTGTCGAGAAGTTTCTGATCGAAAAGTTCGACAGCGTC
TCCGACCTGATGCAGCTCTCGGAGGGCGAAGAATCTCGTGCTTTCAGCTTCGATGTAGGAGGGCGTGGAT
ATGTCCTGCGGGTAAATAGCTGCGCCGATGGTTTCTACAAAGATCGTTATGTTTATCGGCACTTTGCATC
GGCCGCGCTCCCGATTCCGGAAGTGCTTGACATTGGGGAATTCAGCGAGAGCCTGACCTATTGCATCTCC
CGCCGTGCACAGGGTGTCACGTTGCAAGACCTGCCTGAAACCGAACTGCCCGCTGTTCTGCAGCCGGTCG
CGGAGGCCATGGATGCGATCGCTGCGGCCGATCTTAGCCAGACGAGCGGGTTCGGCCCATTCGGACCGCA
AGGAATCGGTCAATACACTACATGGCGTGATTTCATATGCGCGATTGCTGATCCCCATGTGTATCACTGG
CAAACTGTGATGGACGACACCGTCAGTGCGTCCGTCGCGCAGGCTCTCGATGAGCTGATGCTTTGGGCCG
AGGACTGCCCCGAAGTCCGGCACCTCGTGCACGCGGATTTCGGCTCCAACAATGTCCTGACGGACAATGG
CCGCATAACAGCGGTCATTGACTGGAGCGAGGCGATGTTCGGGGATTCCCAATACGAGGTCGCCAACATC
TTCTTCTGGAGGCCGTGGTTGGCTTGTATGGAGCAGCAGACGCGCTACTTCGAGCGGAGGCATCCGGAGC
TTGCAGGATCGCCGCGGCTCCGGGCGTATATGCTCCGCATTGGTCTTGACCAACTCTATCAGAGCTTGGT
TGACGGCAATTTCGATGATGCAGCTTGGGCGCAGGGTCGATGCGACGCAATCGTCCGATCCGGAGCCGGG
ACTGTCGGGCGTACACAAATCGCCCGCAGAAGCGCGGCCGTCTGGACCGATGGCTGTGTAGAAGTACTCG
CCGATAGTGGAAACCGACGCCCCAGCACTCGTCCGAGGGCAAAGGAATAGCACGTACTACGAGATTTCGA
TTCCACCGCCGCCTTCTATGAAAGGTTGGGCTTCGGAATCGTTTTCCGGGACGCCGGCTGGATGATCCTC
CAGCGCGGGGATCTCATGCTGGAGTTCTTCGCCCACCCCAACTTGTTTATTGCAGCTTATAATGGTTACA
AATAAAGCAATAGCATCACAAATTTCACAAATAAAGCATTTTTTTCACTGCATTCTAGTTGTGGTTTGTC
CAAACTCATCAATGTATCTTATCATGTCTGTATACCGTCGACCTCTAGCTAGAGCTTGGCGTAATCATGG
TCATAGCTGTTTCCTGTGTGAAATTGTTATCCGCTCACAATTCCACACAACATACGAGCCGGAAGCATAA
AGTGTAAAGCCTGGGGTGCCTAATGAGTGAGCTAACTCACATTAATTGCGTTGCGCTCACTGCCCGCTTT
CCAGTCGGGAAACCTGTCGTGCCAGCTGCATTAATGAATCGGCCAACGCGCGGGGAGAGGCGGTTTGCGT
ATTGGGCGCTCTTCCGCTTCCTCGCTCACTGACTCGCTGCGCTCGGTCGTTCGGCTGCGGCGAGCGGTAT
CAGCTCACTCAAAGGCGGTAATACGGTTATCCACAGAATCAGGGGATAACGCAGGAAAGAACATGTGAGC
AAAAGGCCAGCAAAAGGCCAGGAACCGTAAAAAGGCCGCGTTGCTGGCGTTTTTCCATAGGCTCCGCCCC
CCTGACGAGCATCACAAAAATCGACGCTCAAGTCAGAGGTGGCGAAACCCGACAGGACTATAAAGATACC
AGGCGTTTCCCCCTGGAAGCTCCCTCGTGCGCTCTCCTGTTCCGACCCTGCCGCTTACCGGATACCTGTC
CGCCTTTCTCCCTTCGGGAAGCGTGGCGCTTTCTCATAGCTCACGCTGTAGGTATCTCAGTTCGGTGTAG
GTCGTTCGCTCCAAGCTGGGCTGTGTGCACGAACCCCCCGTTCAGCCCGACCGCTGCGCCTTATCCGGTA
ACTATCGTCTTGAGTCCAACCCGGTAAGACACGACTTATCGCCACTGGCAGCAGCCACTGGTAACAGGAT
TAGCAGAGCGAGGTATGTAGGCGGTGCTACAGAGTTCTTGAAGTGGTGGCCTAACTACGGCTACACTAGA
AGGACAGTATTTGGTATCTGCGCTCTGCTGAAGCCAGTTACCTTCGGAAAAAGAGTTGGTAGCTCTTGAT
CCGGCAAACAAACCACCGCTGGTAGCGGTGGTTTTTTTGTTTGCAAGCAGCAGATTACGCGCAGAAAAAA
AGGATCTCAAGAAGATCCTTTGATCTTTTCTACGGGGTCTGACGCTCAGTGGAACGAAAACTCACGTTAA
GGGATTTTGGTCATGAGATTATCAAAAAGGATCTTCACCTAGATCCTTTTAAATTAAAAATGAAGTTTTA
AATCAATCTAAAGTATATATGAGTAAACTTGGTCTGACAGTTACCAATGCTTAATCAGTGAGGCACCTAT
CTCAGCGATCTGTCTATTTCGTTCATCCATAGTTGCCTGACTCCCCGTCGTGTAGATAACTACGATACGG
GAGGGCTTACCATCTGGCCCCAGTGCTGCAATGATACCGCGAGACCCACGCTCACCGGCTCCAGATTTAT
CAGCAATAAACCAGCCAGCCGGAAGGGCCGAGCGCAGAAGTGGTCCTGCAACTTTATCCGCCTCCATCCA
GTCTATTAATTGTTGCCGGGAAGCTAGAGTAAGTAGTTCGCCAGTTAATAGTTTGCGCAACGTTGTTGCC
ATTGCTACAGGCATCGTGGTGTCACGCTCGTCGTTTGGTATGGCTTCATTCAGCTCCGGTTCCCAACGAT
CAAGGCGAGTTACATGATCCCCCATGTTGTGCAAAAAAGCGGTTAGCTCCTTCGGTCCTCCGATCGTTGT
CAGAAGTAAGTTGGCCGCAGTGTTATCACTCATGGTTATGGCAGCACTGCATAATTCTCTTACTGTCATG
CCATCCGTAAGATGCTTTTCTGTGACTGGTGAGTACTCAACCAAGTCATTCTGAGAATAGTGTATGCGGC
GACCGAGTTGCTCTTGCCCGGCGTCAATACGGGATAATACCGCGCCACATAGCAGAACTTTAAAAGTGCT
CATCATTGGAAAACGTTCTTCGGGGCGAAAACTCTCAAGGATCTTACCGCTGTTGAGATCCAGTTCGATG
TAACCCACTCGTGCACCCAACTGATCTTCAGCATCTTTTACTTTCACCAGCGTTTCTGGGTGAGCAAAAA
CAGGAAGGCAAAATGCCGCAAAAAAGGGAATAAGGGCGACACGGAAATGTTGAATACTCATACTCTTCCT
TTTTCAATATTATTGAAGCATTTATCAGGGTTATTGTCTCATGAGCGGATACATATTTGAATGTATTTAG
AAAAATAAACAAATAGGGGTTCCGCGCACATTTCCCCGAAAAGTGCCACCTGACGTC
Features (pLannotate 1.2.2; 27 found; start..end, strand, type, name):
     28..80      -  misc_feature   bom (fragment): basis of mobility region from pBR322
    235..614     +  enhancer       CMV enhancer: human cytomegalovirus immediate early enhancer
    615..813     +  promoter       CMV promoter: human cytomegalovirus (CMV) immediate early promoter
    812..833     +  promoter       PLtetO-1 promoter (fragment): modified phage lambda PL promoter with tet operator sites (Lutz and Bujard, 1997)
    839..858     +  promoter       tight TRE promoter (fragment): Tet-responsive promoter PTight, consisting of seven tet operator sequences followed by the minimal CMV promoter
    925..949     +  misc_feature   MCS (fragment): pUC18/19 multiple cloning site
    950..1010    +  promoter       SV40 promoter (fragment): SV40 early promoter
   1041..1613    +  intron         β-globin intron: intron from rabbit β-globin gene
   1637..2256    +  CDS            rtTA3 (fragment): reverse tetracycline transactivator 3 activates expression from Tet-responsive promoters in the presence of doxycycline
   2255..2273    +  CDS            SV40 NLS (fragment): nuclear localization signal of SV40 (simian virus 40) large T antigen
   2339..3055    +  CDS            EGFP: EGFP is a basic (constitutively fluorescent) green fluorescent protein published in 1996, derived from Aequorea victoria. It is reported to be a rapidly-maturing weak dimer with moderate acid sensitivity.
   3110..3709    +  CDS            PuroR: puromycin N-acetyltransferase; pac from Streptomyces alboniger; confers resistance to puromycin
   3724..4112    +  misc_feature   WPRE: woodchuck hepatitis virus posttranscriptional regulatory element
   4156..4380    +  polyA_signal   bGH poly(A) signal: bovine growth hormone polyadenylation signal
   4384..4405    +  promoter       SV40 promoter (fragment): SV40 enhancer and early promoter
   4426..4659    +  rep_origin     f1 ori (fragment) (sequence partly withheld): f1 bacteriophage origin of replication; arrow indicates direction of (+) strand synthesis
   4664..4711    +  protein_bind   FRT: FLP-mediated recombination occurs in the 8-bp core sequence TCTAGAAA (Turan and Bode, 2011). FLP recombinase from the Saccharomyces cerevisiae 2μ plasmid
   4719..5741    +  CDS            HygR: aminoglycoside phosphotransferase from E. coli; aph(4)-Ia; confers resistance to hygromycin
   5751..5876    +  CDS            ble (fragment): BLE_KLEPN - Experimental evidence at protein level: Swiss-Prot protein existence level 1. Binding protein with a strong affinity to the bleomycin family of antibiotics. Binds to CL990; an antimitotic-antibiotic compound. From Klebsiella pneumoniae.
   5871..5992    +  polyA_signal   SV40 poly(A) signal: SV40 polyadenylation signal
   6065..6081    -  protein_bind   lac operator: The lac repressor binds to the lac operator to inhibit transcription in E. coli. This inhibition can be relieved by adding lactose or isopropyl-β-D-thiogalactopyranoside (IPTG). lac repressor encoded by lacI
   6089..6119    -  promoter       lac promoter: promoter for the E. coli lac operon
   6134..6155    -  protein_bind   CAP binding site: CAP binding activates transcription in the presence of cAMP. E. coli catabolite activator protein
   6168..6260    -  CDS            lacI (fragment): lac repressor; lacI; The lac repressor binds to the lac operator to inhibit transcription in E. coli. This inhibition can be relieved by adding lactose or isopropyl-β-D-thiogalactopyranoside (IPTG).
   6443..7031    -  rep_origin     ori: high-copy-number ColE1/pMB1/pBR322/pUC origin of replication
   7202..8062    -  CDS            AmpR: β-lactamase; bla; confers resistance to ampicillin, carbenicillin, and related antibiotics
   8063..8167    -  promoter       AmpR promoter: bla
