>Addgene plasmid #128255 | pKF-D2irTNP2AG-T2APuroR-5kwh | addgene full sequence | sequence record 248943 | Addgene NGS Result
GTGATGCGGTTTTGGCAGTACATCAATGGGCGTGGATAGCGGTTTGACTCACGGGGATTTCCAAGTCTCC
ACCCCATTGACGTCAATGGGAGTTTGTTTTGGCACCAAAATCAACGGGACTTTCCAAAATGTCGTAACAA
CTCCGCCCCATTGACGCAAATGGGCGGTAGGCGTGTACGGTGGGAGGTCTATATAAGCATCCCTATCAGT
GATAGAGATCAGATCTCCCTATCAGTGATAGAGAGCTGTTTTGACCTCCATAGAAGACACCGGGACCGAT
CCAGCCTCCGGACTCTAGCGTTTAAACTTAAGCTTGGTACCCGGGGATCCTCTAGGGCCTCTGAGCTATT
CCAGAAGTAGTGAAGAGGCTTTTTTGGAGGCCTAGGCTTTTGCAAAAAGCTCCGGATCGATCCTGAGAAC
TTCAGGGTGAGTTTGGGGACCCTTGATTGTTCTTTCTTTTTCGCTATTGTAAAATTCATGTTATATGGAG
GGGGCAAAGTTTTCAGGGTGTTGTTTAGAATGGGAAGATGTCCCTTGTATCACCATGGACCCTCATGATA
ATTTTGTTTCTTTCACTTTCTACTCTGTTGACAACCATTGTCTCCTCTTATTTTCTTTTCATTTTCTGTA
ACTTTTTCGTTAAACTTTAGCTTGCATTTGTAACGAATTTTTAAATTCACTTTTGTTTATTTGTCAGATT
GTAAGTACTTTCTCTAATCACTTTTTTTTCAAGGCAATCAGGGTATATTATATTGTACTTCAGCACAGTT
TTAGAGAACAATTGTTATAATTAAATGATAAGGTAGAATATTTCTGCATATAAATTCTGGCTGGCGTGGA
AATATTCTTATTGGTAGAAACAACTACATCCTGGTCATCATCCTGCCTTTCTCTTTATGGTTACAATGAT
ATACACTGTTTGAGATGAGGATAAAATACTCTGAGTCCAAACCGGGCCCCTCTGCTAACCATGTTCATGC
CTTCTTCTTTTTCCTACAGGTCCTGCAGGCGCCACCATGGGTTCTAGACTGGACAAGAGCAAAGTCATAA
ACTCTGCTCTGGAATTACTCAATGAAGTCGGTATCGAAGGCCTGACGACAAGGAAACTCGCTCAAAAGCT
GGGAGTTGAGCAGCCTACCCTGTACTGGCACGTGAAGAACAAGCGGGCCCTGCTCGATGCCCTGGCAATC
GAGATGCTGGACAGGCATCATACCCACTTCTGCCCCCTGGAAGGCGAGTCATGGCAAGACTTTCTGCGGA
ACAACGCCAAGTCATTCCGCTGTGCTCTCCTCTCACATCGCGACGGGGCTAAAGTGCATCTCGGCACCCG
CCCAACAGAGAAACAGTACGAAACCCTGGAAAATCAGCTCGCGTTCCTGTGTCAGCAAGGCTTCTCCCTG
GAGAACGCACTGTACGCTCTGTCCGCCGTGGGCCACTTTACACTGGGCTGCGTATTGGAGGATCAGGAGC
ATCAAGTAGCAAAAGAGGAAAGAGAGACACCTACCACCGATTCTATGCCCCCACTTCTGAGACAAGCAAT
TGAGCTGTTCGACCATCAGGGAGCCGAACCTGCCTTCCTTTTCGGCCTGGAACTAATCATATGTGGCCTG
GAGAAACAGCTAAAGTGCGAAAGCGGCGGGCCAAAAAAGAAGAGAAAGGGAAGCGGAGCTACTAACTTCA
GCCTGCTGAAGCAGGCTGGAGACGTGGAGGAGAACCCTGGACCTATGGTGAGCAAGGGCGAGGAGCTGTT
CACCGGGGTGGTGCCCATCCTGGTCGAGCTGGACGGCGACGTAAACGGCCACAAGTTCAGCGTGTCCGGC
GAGGGCGAGGGCGATGCCACCTACGGCAAGCTGACCCTGAAGTTCATCTGCACCACCGGCAAGCTGCCCG
TGCCCTGGCCCACCCTCGTGACCACCCTGACCTACGGCGTGCAGTGCTTCAGCCGCTACCCCGACCACAT
GAAGCAGCACGACTTCTTCAAGTCCGCCATGCCCGAAGGCTACGTCCAGGAGCGCACCATCTTCTTCAAG
GACGACGGCAACTACAAGACCCGCGCCGAGGTGAAGTTCGAGGGCGACACCCTGGTGAACCGCATCGAGC
TGAAGGGCATCGACTTCAAGGAGGACGGCAACATCCTGGGGCACAAGCTGGAGTACAACTACAACAGCCA
CAACGTCTATATCATGGCCGACAAGCAGAAGAACGGCATCAAGGTGAACTTCAAGATCCGCCACAACATC
GAGGACGGCAGCGTGCAGCTCGCCGACCACTACCAGCAGAACACCCCCATCGGCGACGGCCCCGTGCTGC
TGCCCGACAACCACTACCTGAGCACCCAGTCCGCCCTGAGCAAAGACCCCAACGAGAAGCGCGATCACAT
GGTCCTGCTGGAGTTCGTGACCGCCGCCGGGATCACTCTCGGCATGGACGAGCTGTACAAGGAGGGCAGA
GGAAGTCTTCTAACATGCGGTGACGTGGAGGAGAATCCCGGCCCTATGACCGAGTACAAGCCCACGGTGC
GCCTCGCCACCCGCGACGACGTCCCCAGGGCCGTACGCACCCTCGCCGCCGCGTTCGCCGACTACCCCGC
CACGCGCCACACCGTCGATCCGGACCGCCACATCGAGCGGGTCACCGAGCTGCAAGAACTCTTCCTCACG
CGCGTCGGGCTCGACATCGGCAAGGTGTGGGTCGCGGACGACGGCGCCGCGGTGGCGGTCTGGACCACGC
CGGAGAGCGTCGAAGCGGGGGCGGTGTTCGCCGAGATCGGCCCGCGCATGGCCGAGTTGAGCGGTTCCCG
GCTGGCCGCGCAGCAACAGATGGAAGGCCTCCTGGCGCCGCACCGGCCCAAGGAGCCCGCGTGGTTCCTG
GCCACCGTCGGCGTCTCGCCCGACCACCAGGGCAAGGGTCTGGGCAGCGCCGTCGTGCTCCCCGGAGTGG
AGGCGGCCGAGCGCGCCGGGGTGCCCGCCTTCCTGGAGACCTCCGCGCCCCGCAACCTCCCCTTCTACGA
GCGGCTCGGCTTCACCGTCACCGCCGACGTCGAGGTGCCCGAAGGACCGCGCACCTGGTGCATGACCCGC
AAGCCCGGTGCCTGAACCGGTGCGGCCGCAATCAACCTCTGGATTACAAAATTTGTGAAAGATTGACTGG
TATTCTTAACTATGTTGCTCCTTTTACGCTATGTGGATACGCTGCTTTAATGCCTTTGTATCATGCTATT
GCTTCCCGTATGGCTTTCATTTTCTCCTCCTTGTATAAATCCTGGTTGCTGTCTCTTTATGAGGAGTTGT
GGCCCGTTGTCAGGCAACGTGGCGTGGTGTGCACTGTGTTTGCTGACGCAACCCCCACTGGTTGGGGCAT
TGCCACCACCTGTCAGCTCCTTTCCGGGACTTTCGCTTTCCCCCTCCCTATTGCCACGGCGGAACTCATC
GCCGCCTGCCTTGCCCGCTGCTGGACAGGGGCTCGGCTGTTGGGCACTGACAATTCCGTGGTGTTGTCCT
CGAGTCTAGAGGGCCCGTTTAAACCCGCTGATCAGCCTCGACTGTGCCTTCTAGTTGCCAGCCATCTGTT
GTTTGCCCCTCCCCCGTGCCTTCCTTGACCCTGGAAGGTGCCACTCCCACTGTCCTTTCCTAATAAAATG
AGGAAATTGCATCGCATTGTCTGAGTAGGTGTCATTCTATTCTGGGGGGTGGGGTGGGGCAGGACAGCAA
GGGGGAGGATTGGGAAGACAATAGCAGGCATGCTGGGGATGCGGTGGGCTCTATGGCTTCTGAGGCGGAA
AGAACCAGCTGGGGCTCTAGGGGGTATCCCC
[124 nt withheld, positions 3812-3935]
C
[91 nt withheld, positions 3937-4027]
AGGGTGATGGTTCACGTACCTAGAAGTTCCTATTCCGAAGTTCCTATTCTCTAGAAAGTATAGGAACTTC
CTTGGCCAAAAAGCCTGAACTCACCGCGACGTCTGTCGAGAAGTTTCTGATCGAAAAGTTCGACAGCGTC
TCCGACCTGATGCAGCTCTCGGAGGGCGAAGAATCTCGTGCTTTCAGCTTCGATGTAGGAGGGCGTGGAT
ATGTCCTGCGGGTAAATAGCTGCGCCGATGGTTTCTACAAAGATCGTTATGTTTATCGGCACTTTGCATC
GGCCGCGCTCCCGATTCCGGAAGTGCTTGACATTGGGGAATTCAGCGAGAGCCTGACCTATTGCATCTCC
CGCCGTGCACAGGGTGTCACGTTGCAAGACCTGCCTGAAACCGAACTGCCCGCTGTTCTGCAGCCGGTCG
CGGAGGCCATGGATGCGATCGCTGCGGCCGATCTTAGCCAGACGAGCGGGTTCGGCCCATTCGGACCGCA
AGGAATCGGTCAATACACTACATGGCGTGATTTCATATGCGCGATTGCTGATCCCCATGTGTATCACTGG
CAAACTGTGATGGACGACACCGTCAGTGCGTCCGTCGCGCAGGCTCTCGATGAGCTGATGCTTTGGGCCG
AGGACTGCCCCGAAGTCCGGCACCTCGTGCACGCGGATTTCGGCTCCAACAATGTCCTGACGGACAATGG
CCGCATAACAGCGGTCATTGACTGGAGCGAGGCGATGTTCGGGGATTCCCAATACGAGGTCGCCAACATC
TTCTTCTGGAGGCCGTGGTTGGCTTGTATGGAGCAGCAGACGCGCTACTTCGAGCGGAGGCATCCGGAGC
TTGCAGGATCGCCGCGGCTCCGGGCGTATATGCTCCGCATTGGTCTTGACCAACTCTATCAGAGCTTGGT
TGACGGCAATTTCGATGATGCAGCTTGGGCGCAGGGTCGATGCGACGCAATCGTCCGATCCGGAGCCGGG
ACTGTCGGGCGTACACAAATCGCCCGCAGAAGCGCGGCCGTCTGGACCGATGGCTGTGTAGAAGTACTCG
CCGATAGTGGAAACCGACGCCCCAGCACTCGTCCGAGGGCAAAGGAATAGCACGTACTACGAGATTTCGA
TTCCACCGCCGCCTTCTATGAAAGGTTGGGCTTCGGAATCGTTTTCCGGGACGCCGGCTGGATGATCCTC
CAGCGCGGGGATCTCATGCTGGAGTTCTTCGCCCACCCCAACTTGTTTATTGCAGCTTATAATGGTTACA
AATAAAGCAATAGCATCACAAATTTCACAAATAAAGCATTTTTTTCACTGCATTCTAGTTGTGGTTTGTC
CAAACTCATCAATGTATCTTATCATGTCTGTATACCGTCGACCTCTAGCTAGAGCTTGGCGTAATCATGG
TCATAGCTGTTTCCTGTGTGAAATTGTTATCCGCTCACAATTCCACACAACATACGAGCCGGAAGCATAA
AGTGTAAAGCCTGGGGTGCCTAATGAGTGAGCTAACTCACATTAATTGCGTTGCGCTCACTGCCCGCTTT
CCAGTCGGGAAACCTGTCGTGCCAGCTGCATTAATGAATCGGCCAACGCGCGGGGAGAGGCGGTTTGCGT
ATTGGGCGCTCTTCCGCTTCCTCGCTCACTGACTCGCTGCGCTCGGTCGTTCGGCTGCGGCGAGCGGTAT
CAGCTCACTCAAAGGCGGTAATACGGTTATCCACAGAATCAGGGGATAACGCAGGAAAGAACATGTGAGC
AAAAGGCCAGCAAAAGGCCAGGAACCGTAAAAAGGCCGCGTTGCTGGCGTTTTTCCATAGGCTCCGCCCC
CCTGACGAGCATCACAAAAATCGACGCTCAAGTCAGAGGTGGCGAAACCCGACAGGACTATAAAGATACC
AGGCGTTTCCCCCTGGAAGCTCCCTCGTGCGCTCTCCTGTTCCGACCCTGCCGCTTACCGGATACCTGTC
CGCCTTTCTCCCTTCGGGAAGCGTGGCGCTTTCTCATAGCTCACGCTGTAGGTATCTCAGTTCGGTGTAG
GTCGTTCGCTCCAAGCTGGGCTGTGTGCACGAACCCCCCGTTCAGCCCGACCGCTGCGCCTTATCCGGTA
ACTATCGTCTTGAGTCCAACCCGGTAAGACACGACTTATCGCCACTGGCAGCAGCCACTGGTAACAGGAT
TAGCAGAGCGAGGTATGTAGGCGGTGCTACAGAGTTCTTGAAGTGGTGGCCTAACTACGGCTACACTAGA
AGAACAGTATTTGGTATCTGCGCTCTGCTGAAGCCAGTTACCTTCGGAAAAAGAGTTGGTAGCTCTTGAT
CCGGCAAACAAACCACCGCTGGTAGCGGTGGTTTTTTTGTTTGCAAGCAGCAGATTACGCGCAGAAAAAA
AGGATCTCAAGAAGATCCTTTGATCTTTTCTACGGGGTCTGACGCTCAGTGGAACGAAAACTCACGTTAA
GGGATTTTGGTCATGAGATTATCAAAAAGGATCTTCACCTAGATCCTTTTAAATTAAAAATGAAGTTTTA
AATCAATCTAAAGTATATATGAGTAAACTTGGTCTGACAGTTACCAATGCTTAATCAGTGAGGCACCTAT
CTCAGCGATCTGTCTATTTCGTTCATCCATAGTTGCCTGACTCCCCGTCGTGTAGATAACTACGATACGG
GAGGGCTTACCATCTGGCCCCAGTGCTGCAATGATACCGCGAGACCCACGCTCACCGGCTCCAGATTTAT
CAGCAATAAACCAGCCAGCCGGAAGGGCCGAGCGCAGAAGTGGTCCTGCAACTTTATCCGCCTCCATCCA
GTCTATTAATTGTTGCCGGGAAGCTAGAGTAAGTAGTTCGCCAGTTAATAGTTTGCGCAACGTTGTTGCC
ATTGCTACAGGCATCGTGGTGTCACGCTCGTCGTTTGGTATGGCTTCATTCAGCTCCGGTTCCCAACGAT
CAAGGCGAGTTACATGATCCCCCATGTTGTGCAAAAAAGCGGTTAGCTCCTTCGGTCCTCCGATCGTTGT
CAGAAGTAAGTTGGCCGCAGTGTTATCACTCATGGTTATGGCAGCACTGCATAATTCTCTTACTGTCATG
CCATCCGTAAGATGCTTTTCTGTGACTGGTGAGTACTCAACCAAGTCATTCTGAGAATAGTGTATGCGGC
GACCGAGTTGCTCTTGCCCGGCGTCAATACGGGATAATACCGCGCCACATAGCAGAACTTTAAAAGTGCT
CATCATTGGAAAACGTTCTTCGGGGCGAAAACTCTCAAGGATCTTACCGCTGTTGAGATCCAGTTCGATG
TAACCCACTCGTGCACCCAACTGATCTTCAGCATCTTTTACTTTCACCAGCGTTTCTGGGTGAGCAAAAA
CAGGAAGGCAAAATGCCGCAAAAAAGGGAATAAGGGCGACACGGAAATGTTGAATACTCATACTCTTCCT
TTTTCAATATTATTGAAGCATTTATCAGGGTTATTGTCTCATGAGCGGATACATATTTGAATGTATTTAG
AAAAATAAACAAATAGGGGTTCCGCGCACATTTCCCCGAAAAGTGCCACCTGACGTCGACGGATCGGGAG
ATCTCCCGATCCCCTATGGTGCACTCTCAGTACAATCTGCTCTGATGCCGCATAGTTAAGCCAGTATCTG
CTCCCTGCTTGTGTGTTGGAGGTCGCTGAGTAGTGCGCGAGCAAAATTTAAGCTACAACAAGGCAAGGCT
TGACCGACAATTGCATGAAGAATCTGCTTAGGGTTAGGCGTTTTGCGCTGCTTCGCGATGTACGGGCCAG
ATATACGCGTTGACATTGATTATTGACTAGTTATTAATAGTAATCAATTACGGGGTCATTAGTTCATAGC
CCATATATGGAGTTCCGCGTTACATAACTTACGGTAAATGGCCCGCCTGGCTGACCGCCCAACGACCCCC
GCCCATTGACGTCAATAATGACGTATGTTCCCATAGTAACGCCAATAGGGACTTTCCATTGACGTCAATG
GGTGGAGTATTTACGGTAAACTGCCCACTTGGCAGTACATCAAGTGTATCATATGCCAAGTACGCCCCCT
ATTGACGTCAATGACGGTAAATGGCCCGCCTGGCATTATGCCCAGTACATGACCTTATGGGACTTTCCTA
CTTGGCAGTACATCTACGTATTAGTCATCGCTATTACCATG
Features (pLannotate 1.2.2; 27 found; start..end, strand, type, name):
      1..199     +  promoter       CMV promoter: human cytomegalovirus (CMV) immediate early promoter
    198..219     +  promoter       PLtetO-1 promoter (fragment): modified phage lambda PL promoter with tet operator sites (Lutz and Bujard, 1997)
    225..244     +  promoter       tight TRE promoter (fragment): Tet-responsive promoter PTight, consisting of seven tet operator sequences followed by the minimal CMV promoter
    311..335     +  misc_feature   MCS (fragment): pUC18/19 multiple cloning site
    336..396     +  promoter       SV40 promoter (fragment): SV40 early promoter
    427..999     +  intron         β-globin intron: intron from rabbit β-globin gene
   1023..1642    +  CDS            rtTA3 (fragment): reverse tetracycline transactivator 3 activates expression from Tet-responsive promoters in the presence of doxycycline
   1641..1659    +  CDS            SV40 NLS (fragment): nuclear localization signal of SV40 (simian virus 40) large T antigen
   1725..2441    +  CDS            EGFP: EGFP is a basic (constitutively fluorescent) green fluorescent protein published in 1996, derived from Aequorea victoria. It is reported to be a rapidly-maturing weak dimer with moderate acid sensitivity.
   2496..3095    +  CDS            PuroR: puromycin N-acetyltransferase; pac from Streptomyces alboniger; confers resistance to puromycin
   3110..3498    +  misc_feature   WPRE: woodchuck hepatitis virus posttranscriptional regulatory element
   3542..3766    +  polyA_signal   bGH poly(A) signal: bovine growth hormone polyadenylation signal
   3770..3791    +  promoter       SV40 promoter (fragment): SV40 enhancer and early promoter
   3812..4045    +  rep_origin     f1 ori (fragment) (sequence partly withheld): f1 bacteriophage origin of replication; arrow indicates direction of (+) strand synthesis
   4050..4097    +  protein_bind   FRT: FLP-mediated recombination occurs in the 8-bp core sequence TCTAGAAA (Turan and Bode, 2011). FLP recombinase from the Saccharomyces cerevisiae 2μ plasmid
   4105..5127    +  CDS            HygR: aminoglycoside phosphotransferase from E. coli; aph(4)-Ia; confers resistance to hygromycin
   5137..5262    +  CDS            ble (fragment): BLE_KLEPN - Experimental evidence at protein level: Swiss-Prot protein existence level 1. Binding protein with a strong affinity to the bleomycin family of antibiotics. Binds to CL990; an antimitotic-antibiotic compound. From Klebsiella pneumoniae.
   5257..5378    +  polyA_signal   SV40 poly(A) signal: SV40 polyadenylation signal
   5451..5467    -  protein_bind   lac operator: The lac repressor binds to the lac operator to inhibit transcription in E. coli. This inhibition can be relieved by adding lactose or isopropyl-β-D-thiogalactopyranoside (IPTG). lac repressor encoded by lacI
   5475..5505    -  promoter       lac promoter: promoter for the E. coli lac operon
   5520..5541    -  protein_bind   CAP binding site: CAP binding activates transcription in the presence of cAMP. E. coli catabolite activator protein
   5554..5646    -  CDS            lacI (fragment): lac repressor; lacI; The lac repressor binds to the lac operator to inhibit transcription in E. coli. This inhibition can be relieved by adding lactose or isopropyl-β-D-thiogalactopyranoside (IPTG).
   5829..6417    -  rep_origin     ori: high-copy-number ColE1/pMB1/pBR322/pUC origin of replication
   6588..7448    -  CDS            AmpR: β-lactamase; bla; confers resistance to ampicillin, carbenicillin, and related antibiotics
   7449..7553    -  promoter       AmpR promoter: bla
   7612..7664    -  misc_feature   bom (fragment): basis of mobility region from pBR322
   7819..8198    +  enhancer       CMV enhancer: human cytomegalovirus immediate early enhancer
