[The description below was written by a language model from this plasmid's Addgene catalogue record and pLannotate feature annotations shown in this document.]
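Description:
pKF-D2irTNP2AG-T2APuroR-5kwh is an 8.2 kb mammalian expression plasmid of the Flp-In type that carries a synthetic "linearizer" gene circuit, also called mNF-PuroR. It was made from the custom backbone pDN-D2irTN2aG5kwh by replacing the hTetR::P2A::EGFP cassette with a longer version that adds PuroR. In bacteria it is maintained at high copy from a ColE1/pUC-type origin with ampicillin selection. A partial f1 origin and remnants of lac and ble sequences are also annotated. For mammalian use it carries an FRT site directly upstream of a hygromycin resistance coding sequence followed by an SV40 poly(A) signal. No complete promoter is annotated in front of HygR, which fits the usual Flp-In design, where FLP-mediated recombination into a genomic FRT site supplies the promoter and makes cells hygromycin resistant only after correct single-copy integration.

The payload is one transcription unit driven by CMV-D2ir, a CMV enhancer/promoter modified with two tetO2 operator sites, which the annotation software picks up as short tet-operator promoter fragments. A rabbit β-globin intron follows. The open reading frame then encodes a humanized tetracycline repressor with an SV40 NLS, then P2A, EGFP, T2A and puromycin N-acetyltransferase, and ends with a WPRE and a bGH poly(A) signal. The repressor is auto-labelled as an rtTA3 fragment, presumably because of sequence similarity, but the record identifies it as hTetR. Because hTetR represses its own promoter, the circuit forms a negative feedback loop, and the 2A peptides yield co-expressed EGFP, which reports on expression, and PuroR. The associated study used the circuit to examine how network-mediated stochasticity influences drug resistance in mammalian cells. The two feature tables describe the same sequence with different start points.
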