Addgene plasmid #128255: pKF-D2irTNP2AG-T2APuroR-5kwh
Purpose: Mammalian linearizer gene circuit based on negative feedback in a Flp-In expression system controlling the PuroR gene.
Depositing lab: Gabor Balazsi. Depositing organization: Stony Brook University. Publication: Role of network-mediated stochasticity in mammalian drug resistance. Farquhar KS, Charlebois DA, Szenk M, Cohen J, Nevozhay D, Balazsi G. Nat Commun. 2019 Jun 24;10(1):2766. doi: 10.1038/s41467-019-10330-w. PubMed 31235692.
Backbone
  Vector backbone: pDN-D2irTN2aG5kwh
  Backbone manufacturer: Custom
  Backbone size w/o insert (bp): 7547
  Total vector size (bp): 8198
  Modifications to backbone: Replaced hTetR::P2A::EGFP in the backbone with the insert.
  Vector type: Mammalian Expression, Synthetic Biology ; Flp-In expression vector
  Selectable markers: Hygromycin
Growth in bacteria
  Bacterial resistance: Ampicillin, 100 μg/mL
  Growth temperature: 37°C
  Growth strain: DH5alpha
  Copy number: High Copy
Gene/Insert
  Gene/Insert name: hTetR::P2A::EGFP::T2A::PuroR (alt names: Humanized Tetracycline Repressor; EGFP; PuroR)
  Species: Synthetic
  Insert size (bp): 2096
  Promoter: CMV-D2ir promoter
  Cloning method: Restriction Enzyme; 5′ cloning site SbfI (not destroyed); 3′ cloning site NotI (not destroyed)
  Sequencing primers: 5′ ACGGGCCAGATATACGCGTT; 3′ GCGGCCGCACCGGTTCAGGCACCGGGCTTGCG
Resource information
  A portion of this plasmid was derived from a plasmid made by: The human codon-optimized TetR regulator was previously developed in pDN-D2irTNG4kwh (Addgene plasmid # 44722; Nevozhay et al Nat Commun. 2013 Feb 5;4:1451. doi: 10.1038/ncomms2471).
Terms and licenses: Academic/Nonprofit Terms; Industry Terms: Not Available to Industry
Depositor comments: The plasmid encodes a synthetic gene circuit controlling the PuroR gene using negative feedback through a humanized tetracycline repressor (hTetR) self-repressing a CMV-derived promoter with 2 tetO2 sites (CMV-D2ir). The circuit is also called mNF-PuroR.
How to cite: pKF-D2irTNP2AG-T2APuroR-5kwh was a gift from Gabor Balazsi (Addgene plasmid # 128255 ; http://n2t.net/addgene:128255 ; RRID:Addgene_128255)
